>Addgene plasmid #165983 | pAGE1.0 | addgene full sequence | sequence record 378731 | Addgene NGS Result
ATCGATACTAGCTTGATTGGGATATCTCGCTCGTGCTTGTCGCGTGCTATGTCTTTTAGGGTACTTTGAA
CCTACGTTCGTACTTGTATAATATGATCATCGTATTATCGTTTTTCATCCGTCCAGCGCAAAATGCATTA
GCAGCTAGTCCTAGCGTGCGGAGCTACCTGGACAGGTGCATGACGGATGCGTGTCCTTCAGTGACTTTCT
AATTAACAGTAACTTCTTTACTTATGTTTCAGTTTGTAAGAAGCGGGATTCGCTCGTCGGTTGACATCTG
ATTGGACTGCGTCGGCACATGAAAACTACATTGTGAAATCTGCTAAAACTCCGGGTATCTCTGACACAAA
ACGATTCGGCTTCGCAATTTCAACATTACGGTCAAGGCTAACGTATCTTTCTCGGTCAACTTCAGATTAT
GCCGATTAAATTGTCGTAGCTTTCAAGGCGTTTTGAGTACTGCGGCAGTTGTTGAACCTGCAAGGAGAAG
ATCTCGACAACAGAATAAAGCGAAAAATGGGTCTCATGCACTAACACTCAGGCCTCCCTCATAATCTCTG
TTTGAGTTTACCAACAACACATATATACATTTCGACAAAATGACCACTCTTGACGACACGGCTTACCGGT
ACCGCACCAGTGTCCCGGGGGACGCCGAGGCCATCGAGGCACTGGATGGGTCCTTCACCACCGACACCGT
CTTCCGCGTCACCGCCACCGGGGACGGCTTCACCCTGCGGGAGGTGCCGGTGGACCCGCCCCTGACCAAG
GTGTTCCCCGACGACGAATCGGACGACGAATCGGACGACGGGGAGGACGGCGACCCGGACTCCCGGACGT
TCGTCGCGTACGGGGACGACGGCGACCTGGCGGGCTTCGTGGTCGTCTCGTACTCCGGCTGGAACCGCCG
GCTGACCGTCGAGGACATCGAGGTCGCCCCGGAGCACCGGGGGCACGGGGTCGGGCGCGCGTTGATGGGG
CTCGCGACGGAGTTCGCCCGCGAGCGGGGCGCCGGGCACCTCTGGCTGGAGGTCACCAACGTCAACGCAC
CGGCGATCCACGCGTACCGGCGGATGGGGTTCACCCTCTGCGGCCTGGACACCGCCCTGTACGACGGCAC
CGCCTCGGACGGCGAGCAGGCGCTCTACATGAGCATGCCCTGCCCCTGATTTTGTTACATTTACTGACTT
CAAGGAGTCGAGGAATCGATACTGCCGTCGTTTCCAGGATCCGAGGTTTCATAAACTCTGTTAACGTTAT
AGAAACAGACTTACCTCTCCTACGCCATTCACGTAATATTCGCAATATGCTATTCTTCCTCTGAAGACCA
GGTTTATGTGCTGCCTGAAACTATTTCAATAAGTCAGCTGCACTTGCACAGGGTTTCACAAGGAAAGCGT
GTCTTTTTTTCCAACGTAGGCGTCGCTTTCGTCTGACTCTTACTCTTACATTCACAGCCAATACTTACAA
TTAGTAAAAAACCTGTGCTCGAGAGTGAAAACTCCGTAACTATAACGGTCCTAAGGTAGCGAACACTCCG
TTCGTGGCGTCGCACGATCGCGACATTTGACGACGTGTGTTTTGCCTGGGCTACGTATCGGGAATGTTTG
CGAAACCCCCGAAATTGTACCGGGATGTAGGCACATCGCTGGAAGGTAGCCAGGGGGGTCCGGCGCTGAT
TACGAAGTGCGGCGACCGACGAATTTGGAGCACGCCCGACGCTCAGGGGTGGATGCCGCTGGCGATTCCG
CTTGAGTGGGATCGCTCGGCACCCGCGGGTCGGCATATGCCCGTGCCGATTGTGTCCCCACGGTGTTGGT
CAGGCGGCCGGTATCACGACACCCCCCGCCCATCGAAGCCATTCGCTCTCAGCAACGCCATGAGCATCGG
GCCAAGCGAGAATTTCCCTTGCCGCGCCTTGGCGGTCAGATCGCGCAGATAGCCGCCAGCAGAGTTGATA
TGCCCTGCCCTCTCTAGAATGCAGGCCACGGCGACTCCGGCGTTTTCCGGTCCCATGACCTCGCAGGCCT
CCTGATAGGCCGAGGGGTAAACGCCAAGCATAGATCGTACCGTGACTGCAGCGATCATGAGGTCGCGCCA
ACTTCTCACTGCACCGTCAGGACCGTAGTTCATGATTTCCGGGCAGGCTTTCAGTACCATTCCCAGCGGA
AAGGCCCTTTTTGCCTTGTTGGCCGGTTCAATGGCTTGGCCGTCTAACCGCTCATTCCGAGAGCAACGTT
CAAGTTCAATAATAGATTCGGGTTTTGATTCCTGTTTGTGCCGCTCAGTTTGATCGGGATTGCCGCTCAT
CTCGTGTGGTTTTATGTGCTTTTGCAACTGGTTAGCCACCTGTTCGCGCAGCGTTTCGAATGCCACTACC
AAAGGGGTGAGATCAGCGATATCGGGCGTCCTCGGTATCGCCTGGACGAGGCTTCGGAAATCTTCCTGCA
TAGACGTCCAGTGGCCCGGCACTTCTACGAGCACCACGTCTATCAACTTGGCGATGTCTCTGCGGCAGAG
CGTCAGTCGCTCGCGTAGCCGCTGCAGCTCCATCCGATCAGCCTCGGCTTCGGCAGCGAGTCGCTCTATT
TCGCCGGAGCGGGCCAGCAGTGGTGCGAGCGAAAAGCCGAACGCTGTGCCGATCGCTCCATCGCGAGTCT
TGCGTGCATAGCGCTTGCCGTTCGGACTGTCCTTGCGAGCGACCAGCCCTGCATCGACGAGGGCGGCCAG
ATGCCTTCTGAGCGTAGCCTCGGCCATGCCATGAGCTCTCAGTGACAGCTGAACGTTCGAGGGAAAGACG
ACCAGACTGGTCTCCCCGCTTAGCGTGTTCTCCGGATAGAAGCTCAACAGCGCGTTCAGAACGGCTAGTG
TCCGATCGCTGATGCCAAGACGGCGTTTGGCAGCACAAAGCGAGCGAAACAATTTCCACTTGTCGACCGA
CTTGCCAGGTTCGATGTCGCGGGAGATGAACTGGCCTGCCAACAGGGCAAGCGTCATCGACCGCCGCCCA
AAGGGCGTCGTCACACTTCCAATCTCCATTTCCTTCACCTTCGATAAGGCAAAAGAAAGCAGCTCACCAA
AAACGGTGCCAAGGACTCTTGACTGTGATTCGTGGAAATGCGATTCTCGATCTTGCTACAAATCTGAGGA
AGGCTTCCACGGCTTGTTCGTTGGGGGCCTTTTTCTTTTGCGGGTTAGTCTCCTTGTTTCGAACTCTGCT
TTTGCATGAACTGGTCGTGCAGGCTTTCGATCTGACCTGCAATGAAATCGACAAAGCCTGACGGCACAGA
CTTGTTGAATGTCAGCTTCGCAGCCGACTTGCCGCGTTGGATCTGGCCAAGCACGAGGCCATGAGAGATC
AGATCGCTCGTGGAAGACGCTGCAGCCCTCACATCAACCTTGGTAAGGGCTTCAAAAACCGCAGTGAAGC
GTAGATCGCTGGAAGAGGCTTGAATCTGCTCTTGCTCCAGAACCAACTGCGCCACCTTCGCGGGCTCCCG
GTGAGCCGCCCAGCGCACTTCGAACTCGATCCATCTACGCCGTCCGATTTCAGGAGCCGGACCAATCTGC
ATCAGGATCTCGCGCGGCAATGCTGCCGCTATCCGGATCATTTCGGAGATATGCGACCTGCCGGTGCTCA
GGGACTTGCAGATCACGTCGCGGCGATAGCCGGCAGCCTCCTGCGATTGCGCAAAAAGGCATCGCTCGAT
GAAGGACAGGTCCTTGCGGTTGCTGTTCTCTTCCCCTTGGAGAACGATCGCATCTTCGTCGCTAAGTTCC
CGGGCGATTGCCTTGAACTTGATGCCGAGGAGTTTGGCAGCGGCAAGCCGGCGCCGGCCAAATACGATCT
GAAACGGCCTTGCGGCCCCTCGAACCGGGCGGACCAAGCCAGGAGTACTCTGTCCATGCTCGCGCATCGA
CTCGAGCAAATCCGCAATACCGGCTTCGCTGTAGCCGGAATCAAAGCGATCCCGGATGGCCGATTCCATG
ATCTCGTCTGGATCGATCTCGACGATCTGGCCACCATCCTTGAGAAGGCGTTCGGCAAGTTCGCTGCGTT
CCTGCATCTGACGGACGCCGGCTGCAACTTTGAGAAGATGTGGCGATGTCGACCGCTGCATCCCGCCCTT
CTCTGCAGAATTTTCCAGCTGTCCGAGGACATTGGCAAAAAGGCCCTTGGAATCCTTGCGGCTCATTCTC
TCCCCCATGCCTTCCAGAAGAGGCCCTCGAGTTCAGCATTGGCAGCATTGATCGACTCGATGGCGCGGTC
GTAGGTTTTCGGCGCCGAAAATCGGGACCTCTGAACCTCGTAAAGGCTCTGCTTCCACGTCAGAGCATCG
GCCACCGCGGTCGACTTGATGACGGAGTTGAGGAGCAGATCCTCGCCGAACACCTGTCTCATCAGCGCGG
ACATATTCGCTTGCGGATGATCGTTCGGCTCGAACTTTGTGATCAGGAACTTGGCGAAGTCCCATTGAGC
GGCGGTGCCCACCTCATTCAGGATCTGCATGTACGACCCGGCAAGCTCCAAAAACTTTGCGGTCGAGTCC
ACATCCAGCATATGTGCCGGAACCGGGATGATGACTCCAGTCGCGGCGGTCAGCGACGAAAGTGTCAGGA
AGTTCAGCGACGGAGCCGAGTCCATAAGGACGAAGTCGTAGTCATCGGCGACCTGCTCCAGAGCTTGAGA
AACGCGAAGCAAGAAACCGGTTCCTGCTGACCGCCGCATCTCGAGGGCGACGGCCGTCTCGAACTCGGTC
AGTTCGAGGCCGGCACAGATGACGTCGAAACCAACGATGTGGGTCTTGTGGATGATGGATTTCGTCGGGA
CGGGATCGTCGAAACGAATGGCTGAGAAAAGTGTATCGCCGCCGCGGTAATCGAATTCGGGCAGGCTACC
ATGGAGCGCGGTGAGAGATGCTTGCGGGTCGAGATCGACCGCCAGCACGCGATAGCCCTTGAGTGCCAGA
TAGTGACCGAGATGGATTGTGGTAGAGGTCTTGCTGGAGCCGCCCTTGAAGTTGGTGACCGCAACGATCT
GGCATTGCTCATTGCCTGTCCGGCGGGGGTTCATCCATTTCTTCCGGCCGTTTGCCGCAAGAGCCATACG
TAGCTCAAGAACCTGCTCGAGCGTGTAGAAGCGCCGGCCGTTGGCGATTTCGGGCTCAGGGCCCTGTTCC
TTGGCGGCAACCTGGCGGATATAGGCCTCGGTTACGCCCAGCAGGGTGGCAACTTCGGTAGAGGTGAACT
TGCGCATTGTGCGACGCGCGTTCGGGGGGAACTGCGCCATGCTCAAGTTGTTCAGTGCCATTTCGAGCTT
ACTGGAAAAATTCTCCATGAAAGCGAGGCTGCTTAGGTGTCGCGTCATCGAAAGAATCCCTGTGATCGTT
TCCGTCACTTAAGCAGTGAAGTGGTTAACCGCTTGCTAATCGCCACGTAACTACTCGAAAACACGCAAAT
TCGAAAAATTTCCGCAACTAAGACGTACTCCGATTCGGCTATGGCCATCAATGCGCGCTGTGGATGACGC
ACAGAGCCGGGGGGAAGGCGCCAGTGCATGCCGGTTCTCGACCCTCCCCGCCTCTTTTTTGGACGAAGAT
GTGCGCAGACGTCGCTGGGCGGAGACGCAATAGTGGTTCACTGCGGAAATGGTTGGCCGTTGCTTTCAAT
GGAGATCTGCCGAACTCTTCGCAGAGTTCCCCGCGGGGAACTCTCGAAGCGACGACGCTGGCGCGCAGTA
CCGACTGCTCGCCAAGGCGAGACATATGTGCCGTATTGGGAACAGCTCGGCATCTCGGTGCTCGCCTGCG
CTCCGGCCTGCCTCAATCTCGTTGGCCATGACCGAGCAACGACTGCACCGGATGGTTCAGTTACGCTAGG
GATAACAGGGTAATATAGTCGAGCTGGTTGCCCTCGCCGCTGGGCTGGCGGCCGTCTATGGCCCTGCAAA
CGCGCCAGAAACGCCGTCGAAGCCGTGTGCGAGACACCGCGGCCGGCCGCCGGCGTTGTGGATACCTCGC
GGAAAACTTGGCCCTCACTGACAGATGAGGGGCGGACGTTGACACTTGAGGGGCCGACTCACCCGGCGCG
GCGTTGACAGATGAGGGGCAGGCTCGATTTCGGCCGGCGACGTGGAGCTGGCCAGCCTCGCAAATCGGCG
AAAACGCCTGATTTTACGCGAGTTTCCCACAGATGATGTGGACAAGCCTGGGGATAAGTGCCCTGCGGTA
TTGACACTTGAGGGGCGCGACTACTGACAGATGAGGGGCGCGATCCTTGACACTTGAGGGGCAGAGTGCT
GACAGATGAGGGGCGCACCTATTGACATTTGAGGGGCTGTCCACAGGCAGAAAATCCAGCATTTGCAAGG
GTTTCCGCCCGTTTTTCGGCCACCGCTAACCTGTCTTTTAACCTGCTTTTAAACCAATATTTATAAACCT
TGTTTTTAACCAGGGCTGCGCCCTGTGCGCGTGACCGCGCACGCCGAAGGGGGGTGCCCCCCCTTCTCGA
ACCCTCCCGGTCGAGTGAGCGAGGAAGCACCAGGGAACAGCACTTATATATTCTGCTTACACACGATGCC
TGAAAAAACTTCCCTTGGGGTTATCCACTTATCCACGGGGATATTTTTATAATTATTTTTTTTATAGTTT
TTAGATCTTCTTTTTTAGAGCGCCTTGTAGGCCTTTATCCATGCTGGTTCTAGAGAAGGTGTTGTGACAA
ATTGCCCTTTCAGTGTGACAAATCACCCTCAAATGACAGTCCTGTCTGTGACAAATTGCCCTTAACCCTG
TGACAAATTGCCCTCAGAAGAAGCTGTTTTTTCACAAAGTTATCCCTGCTTATTGACTCTTTTTTATTTA
GTGTGACAATCTAAAAACTTGTCACACTTCACATGGATCTGTCATGGCGGAAACAGCGGTTATCAATCAC
AAGAAACGTAAAAATAGCCCGCGAATCGTCCAGTCAAACGACCTCACTGAGGCGGCATATAGTCTCTCCC
GGGATCAAAAACGTATGCTGTATCTGTTCGTTGACCAGATCAGAAAATCTGATGGCACCCTACAGGAACA
TGACGGTATCTGCGAGATCCATGTTGCTAAATATGCTGAAATATTCGGATTGACCTCTGCGGAAGCCAGT
AAGGATATACGGCAGGCATTGAAGAGTTTCGCGGGGAAGGAAGTGGTTTTTTATCGCCCTGAAGAGGATG
CCGGCGATGAAAAAGGCTATGAATCTTTTCCTTGGTTTATCAAACGTGCGCACAGTCCATCCAGAGGGCT
TTACAGTGTACATATCAACCCATATCTCATTCCCTTCTTTATCGGGTTACAGAACCGGTTTACGCAGTTT
CGGCTTAGTGAAACAAAAGAAATCACCAATCCGTATGCCATGCGTTTATACGAATCCCTGTGTCAGTATC
GTAAGCCGGATGGCTCAGGCATCGTCTCTCTGAAAATCGACTGGATCATAGAGCGTTACCAGCTGCCTCA
AAGTTACCAGCGTATGCCTGACTTCCGCCGCCGCTTCCTGCAGGTCTGTGTTAATGAGATCAACAGCAGA
ACTCCAATGCGCCTCTCATACATTGAGAAAAAGAAAGGCCGCCAGACGACTCATATCGTATTTTCCTTCC
GCGATATCACTTCCATGACGACAGGATAGTCTGAGGGTTATCTGTCACAGATTTGAGGGTGGTTCGTCAC
ATTTGTTCTGACCTACTGAGGGTAATTTGTCACAGTTTTGCTGTTTCCTTCAGCCTGCATGGATTTTCTC
ATACTTTTTGAACTGTAATTTTTAAGGAAGCCAAATTTGAGGGCAGTTTGTCACAGTTGATTTCCTTCTC
TTTCCCTTCGTCATGTGACCTGATATCGGGGGTTAGTTCGTCATCATTGATGAGGGTTGATTATCACAGT
TTATTACTCTGAATTGGCTATCCGCGTGTGTACCTCTACCTGGAGTTTTTCCCACGGTGGATATTTCTTC
TTGCGCTGAGCGTAAGAGCTATCTGACAGAACAGTTCTTCTTTGCTTCCTCGCCAGTTCGCTCGCTATGC
TCGGTTACACGGCTGCGGCGAGCATCACGTGCTATAAAAATAATTATAATTTAAATTTTTTAATATAAAT
ATATAAATTAAAAATAGAAAGTAAAAAAAGAAATTAAAGAAAAAATAGTTTTTGTTTTCCGAAGATGTAA
AAGACTCTAGGGGGATCGCCAACAAATACTACCTTTTACCTTGCTCTTCCTGCTCTCAGGTATTAATGCC
GAATTGTTTCATCTTGTCTGTGTAGAAGACCACACACGAAAATCCTGTGATTTTACATTTTACTTATCGT
TAATCGAATGTATATCTATTTAATCTGCTTTTCTTGTCTAATAAATATATATGTAAAGTACGCTTTTTGT
TGAAATTTTTTAAACCTTTGTTTATTTTTTTTTCTTCATTCCGTAACTCTTCTACCTTCTTTATTTACTT
TCTAAAATCCAAATACAAAACATAAAAATAAATAAACACAGAGTAAATTCCCAAATTATTCCATCATTAA
AAGATACGAGGCGCGTGTAAGTTACAGGCAAGCGATCCTAGTACACTCTATATTTTTTTATGCCTCGGTA
ATGATTTTCATTTTTTTTTTCCACCTAGCGGATGACTCTTTTTTTTTCTTAGCGATTGGCATTATCACAT
AATGAATTATACATTATATAAAGTAATGTGATTTCTTCGAAGAATATACTAAAAAATGAGCAGGCAAGAT
AAACGAAGGCAAAGATGACAGAGCAGAAAGCCCTAGTAAAGCGTATTACAAATGAAACCAAGATTCAGAT
TGCGATCTCTTTAAAGGGTGGTCCCCTAGCGATAGAGCACTCGATCTTCCCAGAAAAAGAGGCAGAAGCA
GTAGCAGAACAGGCCACACAATCGCAAGTGATTAACGTCCACACAGGTATAGGGTTTCTGGACCATATGA
TACATGCTCTGGCCAAGCATTCCGGCTGGTCGCTAATCGTTGAGTGCATTGGTGACTTACACATAGACGA
CCATCACACCACTGAAGACTGCGGGATTGCTCTCGGTCAAGCTTTTAAAGAGGCCCTAGGGGCCGTGCGT
GGAGTAAAAAGGTTTGGATCAGGATTTGCGCCTTTGGATGAGGCACTTTCCAGAGCGGTGGTAGATCTTT
CGAACAGGCCGTACGCAGTTGTCGAACTTGGTTTGCAAAGGGAGAAAGTAGGAGATCTCTCTTGCGAGAT
GATCCCGCATTTTCTTGAAAGCTTTGCAGAGGCTAGCAGAATTACCCTCCACGTTGATTGTCTGCGAGGC
AAGAATGATCATCACCGTAGTGAGAGTGCGTTCAAGGCTCTTGCGGTTGCCATAAGAGAAGCCACCTCGC
CCAATGGTACCAACGATGTTCCCTCCACCAAAGGTGTTCTTATGTAGTTTTACACAGGAGTCTGGACTTG
ACGCTAGTGATAATAAGTGACTGAGGTATGTGCTCTTCTTATCTCCTTTTGTAGTGTTGCTCTTATTTTA
AACAACTTTGCGGTTTTTTGATGACTTTGCGATTTTGTTGTTGCTTTGCAGTAAATTGCAAGATTTAATA
AAAAAACGCAAAGCAATGATTAAAGGATGTTCAGAATGAAACTCATGGAAACACTTAACCAGTGCATAAA
CGCTGGTCATGAAATGACGAAGGCTATCGCCATTGCACAGTTTAATGATGACAGCCCGGAAGCGAGGAAA
ATAACCCGGCGCTGGAGAATAGGTGAAGCAGCGGATTTAGTTGGGGTTTCTTCTCAGGCTATCAGAGATG
CCGAGAAAGCAGGGCGACTACCGCACCCGGATATGGAAATTCGAGGACGGGTTGAGCAACGTGTTGGTTA
TACAATTGAACAAATTAATCATATGCGTGATGTGTTTGGTACGCGATTGCGACGTGCTGAAGACGTATTT
CCACCGGTGATCGGGGTTGCTGCCCATAAAGGTGGCGTTTACAAAACCTCAGTTTCTGTTCATCTTGCTC
AGGATCTGGCTCTGAAGGGGCTACGTGTTTTGCTCGTGGAAGGTAACGACCCCCAGGGAACAGCCTCAAT
GTATCACGGATGGGTACCAGATCTTCATATTCATGCAGAAGACACTCTCCTGCCTTTCTATCTTGGGGAA
AAGGACGATGTCACTTATGCAATAAAGCCCACTTGCTGGCCGGGGCTTGACATTATTCCTTCCTGTCTGG
CTCTGCACCGTATTGAAACTGAGTTAATGGGCAAATTTGATGAAGGTAAACTGCCCACCGATCCACACCT
GATGCTCCGACTGGCCATTGAAACTGTTGCTCATGACTATGATGTCATAGTTATTGACAGCGCGCCTAAC
CTGGGTATCGGCACGATTAATGTCGTATGTGCTGCTGATGTGCTGATTGTTCCCACGCCTGCTGAGTTGT
TTGACTACACCTCCGCACTGCAGTTTTTCGATATGCTTCGTGATCTGCTCAAGAACGTTGATCTTAAAGG
GTTCGAGCCTGATGTACGTATTTTGCTTACCAAATACAGCAATAGCAATGGCTCTCAGTCCCCGTGGATG
GAGGAGCAAATTCGGGATGCCTGGGGAAGCATGGTTCTAAAAAATGTTGTACGTGAAACGGATGAAGTTG
GTAAAGGTCAGATCCGGATGAGAACTGTTTTTGAACAGGCCATTGATCAACGCTCTTCAACTGGTGCCTG
GAGAAATGCTCTTTCTATTTGGGAACCTGTCTGCAATGAAATTTTCGATCGTCTGATTAAACCACGCTGG
GAGATTAGATAATGAAGCGTGCGCCTGTTATTCCAAAACATACGCTCAATACTCAACCGGTTGAAGATAC
TTCGTTATCGACACCAGCTGCCCCGATGGTGGATTCGTTAATTGCGCGCGTAGGAGTAATGGCTCGCGGT
AATGCCATTACTTTGCCTGTATGTGGTCGGGATGTGAAGTTTACTCTTGAAGTGCTCCGGGGTGATAGTG
TTGAGAAGACCTCTCGGGTATGGTCAGGTAATGAACGTGACCAGGAGCTGCTTACTGAGGACGCACTGGA
TGATCTCATCCCTTCTTTTCTACTGACTGGTCAACAGACACCGGCGTTCGGTCGAAGAGTATCTGGTGTC
ATAGAAATTGCCGATGGGAGTCGCCGTCGTAAAGCTGCTGCACTTACCGAAAGTGATTATCGTGTTCTGG
TTGGCGAGCTGGATGATGAGCAGATGGCTGCATTATCCAGATTGGGTAACGATTATCGCCCAACAAGTGC
TTATGAACGTGGTCAGCGTTATGCAAGCCGATTGCAGAATGAATTTGCTGGAAATATTTCTGCGCTGGCT
GATGCGGAAAATATTTCACGTAAGATTATTACCCGCTGTATCAACACCGCCAAATTGCCTAAATCAGTTG
TTGCTCTTTTTTCTCACCCCGGTGAACTATCTGCCCGGTCAGGTGATGCACTTCAAAAAGCCTTTACAGA
TAAAGAGGAATTACTTAAGCAGCAGGCATCTAACCTTCATGAGCAGAAAAAAGCTGGGGTGATATTTGAA
GCTGAAGAAGTTATCACTCTTTTAACTTCTGTGCTTAAAACGTCATCTGCATCAAGAACTAGTTTAAGCT
CACGACATCAGTTTGCTCCTGGAGCGACAGTATTGTATAAGGGCGATAAAATGGTGCTTAACCTGGACAG
GTCTCGTGTTCCAACTGAGTGTATAGAGAAAATTGAGGCCATTCTTAAGGAACTTGAAAAGCCAGCACCC
TGATGCGACCTCGTTTTAGTCTACGTTTATCTGTCTTTACTTAATGTCCTTTGTTACAGGCCAGAAAGCA
TAACTGGCCTGAATATTCTCTCTGGGCCCACTGTTCCACTTGTATCGTCGGTCTGATAATCAGACTGGGA
CCACGGTCCCACTCGTATCGTCGGTCTGATTATTAGTCTGGGACCACGGTCCCACTCGTATCGTCGGTCT
GATTATTAGTCTGGGACCACGGTCCCACTCGTATCGTCGGTCTGATTATTAGTCTGGGACCACGGTCCCA
CTCGTATCGTCGGTCTGATTATTAGTCTGGGACCACGGTCCCACTCGTATCGTCGGTCTGATTATTAGTC
TGGGACCACGATCCCACTCGTGTTGTCGGTCTGATTATCGGTCTGGGACCACGGTCCCACTTGTATTGTC
GATCAGACTATCAGCGTGAGACTACGATTCCATCAATGCCTGTCAAGGGCAAGTATTGACATGTCGTCGT
AACCTGTAGAACGGAGTAACCTCGGTGTGCGGTTGTATGCCTGCTGTGGATTGCTGCTGTGTCCTGCTTA
TCCACAACATTTTGCGCACGGTTATGTGGACAAAATACCTGGTTACCCAGGCCGTGCCGGCACGTTAACC
GGGCTGCATCCGATGCAAGTGTGTCGCTGTCGACGAGCTCGCGAGCTCGGACATGAGGTTGCCCCGTATT
CAGTGTCGCTGATTTGTATTGTCTGAAGTTGTTTTTACGTTAAGTTGATGCAGATCAATTAATACGATAC
CTGCGTCATAATTGATTATTTGACGTGGTTTGATGGCCTCCACGCACGTTGTGATATGTAGATGATAATC
ATTATCACTTTACGGGTCCTTTCCGGTGATCCGACAGGTTACGGGGCGGCGACCTCGCGGGTTTTCGCTA
TTTATGAAAATTTTCCGGTTTAAGGCGTTTCCGTTCTTCTTCGTCATAACTTAATGTTTTTATTTAAAAT
ACCCTCTGAAAAGAAAGGAAACGACAGGTGCTGAAAGCGAGCTTTTTGGCCTCTGTCGTTTCCTTTCTCT
GTTTTTGTCCGTGGAATGAACAATGGAAGTCCGAGCTCATCGCTAATAACTTCGTATAGCATACATTATA
CGAAGTTATATTCGATGCGGCCGCAAGGGGTTCGCGTCAGCGGGTGTTGGCGGGTGTCGGGGCTGGCTTA
ACTATGCGGCATCAGAGCAGATTGTACTGAGAGTGCACCATATGCGGTGTGAAATACCACACAGATGCGT
AAGGAGAAAATACCGCATCAGGCGCCATTCGCCATTCAGCTGCGCAACTGTTGGGAAGGGCGATCGGTGC
GGGCCTCTTCGCTATTACGCCAGCTGGCGAAAGGGGGATGTGCTGCAAGGCGATTAAGTTGGGTAACGCC
AGGGTTTTCCCAGTCACGACGTTGTAAAACGACGGCCAGTGAATTGTAATACGACTCACTATAGGGCGAA
TTCGAGCTCGGTACCCGGGGATCCTCTAGAGTCGACCTGCAGGCATGCAAGCTTGAGTATTCTATAGTCT
CACCTAAATAGCTTGGCGTAATCATGGTCATAGCTGTTTCCTGTGTGAAATTGTTATCCGCTCACAATTC
CACACAACATACGAGCCGGAAGCATAAAGTGTAAAGCCTGGGGTGCCTAATGAGTGAGCTAACTCACATT
AATTGCGTTGCGCTCACTGCCCGCTTTCCAGTCGGGAAACCTGTCGTGCCAGCTGCATTAATGAATCGGC
CAACGCGAACCCCTTGCGGCCGCCCGGGCCGTCGACCAATTCTCATGTTTGACAGCTTATCATCGAATTT
CTGCCATTCATCCGCTTATTATCACTTATTCAGGCGTAGCAACCAGGCGTTTAAGGGCACCAATAACTGC
CTTAAAAAAATTACGCCCCGCCCTGCCACTCATCGCAGTACTGTTGTAATTCATTAAGCATTCTGCCGAC
ATGGAAGCCATCACAAACGGCATGATGAACCTGAATCGCCAGCGGCATCAGCACCTTGTCGCCTTGCGTA
TAATATTTGCCCATGGTGAAAACGGGGGCGAAGAAGTTGTCCATATTGGCCACGTTTAAATCAAAACTGG
TGAAACTCACCCAGGGATTGGCTGAGACGAAAAACATATTCTCAATAAACCCTTTAGGGAAATAGGCCAG
GTTTTCACCGTAACACGCCACATCTTGCGAATATATGTGTAGAAACTGCCGGAAATCGTCGTGGTATTCA
CTCCAGAGCGATGAAAACGTTTCAGTTTGCTCATGGAAAACGGTGTAACAAGGGTGAACACTATCCCATA
TCACCAGCTCACCGTCTTTCATTGCCATACGAAATTCCGGATGAGCATTCATCAGGCGGGCAAGAATGTG
AATAAAGGCCGGATAAAACTTGTGCTTATTTTTCTTTACGGTCTTTAAAAAGGCCGTAATATCCAGCTGA
ACGGTCTGGTTATAGGTACATTGAGCAACTGACTGAAATGCCTCAAAATGTTCTTTACGATGCCATTGGG
ATATATCAACGGTGGTATATCCAGTGATTTTTTTCTCCATTTTAGCTTCCTTAGCTCCTGAAAATCTCGA
TAACTCAAAAAATACGCCCGGTAGTGATCTTATTTCATTATGGTGAAAGTTGGAACCTCTTACGTGCCGA
TCAACGTCTCATTTTCGCCAAAAGTTGGCCCAGGGCTTCCCGGTATCAACAGGGACACCAGGATTTATTT
ATTCTGCGAAGTGATCTTCCGTCACAGGTATTTATTCGCGATAAGCTCATGGAGCGGCGTAACCGTCGCA
CAGGAAGGACAGAGAAAGCGCGGATCTGGGAAGTGACGGACAGAACGGTCAGGACCTGGATTGGGGAGGC
GGTTGCCGCCGCTGCTGCTGACGGTGTGACGTTCTCTGTTCCGGTCACACCACATACGTTCCGCCATTCC
TATGCGATGCACATGCTGTATGCCGGTATACCGCTGAAAGTTCTGCAAAGCCTGATGGGACATAAGTCCA
TCAGTTCAACGGAAGTCTACACGAAGGTTTTTGCGCTGGATGTGGCTGCCCGGCACCGGGTGCAGTTTGC
GATGCCGGAGTCTGATGCGGTTGCGATGCTGAAACAATTATCCTGAGAATAAATGCCTTGGCCTTTATAT
GGAAATGTGGAACTGAGTGGATATGCTGTTTTTGTCTGTTAAACAGAGAAGCTGGCTGTTATCCACTGAG
AAGCGAACGAAACAGTCGGGAAAATCTCCCATTATCGTAGAGATCCGCATTATTAATCTCAGGAGCCTGT
GTAGCGTTTATAGGAAGTAGTGTTCTGTCATGATGCCTGCAAGCGGTAACGAAAACGATTTGAATATGCC
TTCAGGAACAATAGAAATCTTCGTGCGGTGTTACGTTGAAGTGGAGCGGATTATGTCAGCAATGGACAGA
ACAACCTAATGAACACAGAACCATGATGTGGTCTGTCCTTTTACAGCCAGTAGTGCTCGCCGCAGTCGAG
CGACAGGGCGAAGCCCGTTTAAACCCGGGGATCCGGTGATTGATTGAGCAAGCTTTATGCTTGTAAACCG
TTTTGTGAAAAAATTTTTAAAATAAAAAAGGGGACCTCTAGGGTCCCCAATTAATTAGTAATATAATCTA
TTAAAGGTCATTCAAAAGGTCATCCACCGGATCAATTCCCCTGCTCGCGCAGGCTGGGTGCCAAGCTCTC
GGGTAACATCAAGGCCCGATCCTTGGAGCCCTTGCCCTCCCGCACGATGATCGT
[255 nt withheld, positions 15525-15779]
CGTGGAGACCGAAACCTTGCGCTCGTTCGCCAGCCAGGACAGAAATGCCTCGACTTCGCTGCTGCCCAAG
GTTGCCGGGTGACGCACACCGTGGAAACGGATGAAGGCACGAACCCAGTGGACATAAGCCTGTTCGGTTC
GTAAGCTGTAATGCAAGTAGCGTATGCGCTCACGCAACTGGTCCAGAACCTTGACCGAACGCAGCGGTGG
TAACGGCGCAGTGGCGGTTTTCATGGCTTGTTATGACTGTTTTTTTGGGGTACAGTCTATGCCTCGGGCA
TCCAAGCAGCAAGCGCGTTACGCCGTGGGTCGATGTTTGATGTTATGGAGCAGCAACGATGTTACGCAGC
AGGGCAGTCGCCCTAAAACAAAGTTAAACATCATGAGGGAAGCGGTGATCGCCGAAGTATCGACTCAACT
ATCAGAGGTAGTTGGCGTCATCGAGCGCCATCTCGAACCGACGTTGCTGGCCGTACATTTGTACGGCTCC
GCAGTGGATGGCGGCCTGAAGCCACACAGTGATATTGATTTGCTGGTTACGGTGACCGTAAGGCTTGATG
AAACAACGCGGCGAGCTTTGATCAACGACCTTTTGGAAACTTCGGCTTCCCCTGGAGAGAGCGAGATTCT
CCGCGCTGTAGAAGTCACCATTGTTGTGCACGACGACATCATTCCGTGGCGTTATCCAGCTAAGCGCGAA
CTGCAATTTGGAGAATGGCAGCGCAATGACATTCTTGCAGGTATCTTCGAGCCAGCCACGATCGACATTG
ATCTGGCTATCTTGCTGACAAAAGCAAGAGAACATAGCGTTGCCTTGGTAGGTCCAGCGGCGGAGGAACT
CTTTGATCCGGTTCCTGAACAGGATCTATTTGAGGCGCTAAATGAAACCTTAACGCTATGGAACTCGCCG
CCCGACTGGGCTGGCGATGAGCGAAATGTAGTGCTTACGTTGTCCCGCATTTGGTACAGCGCAGTAACCG
GCAAAATCGCGCCGAAGGATGTCGCTGCCGACTGGGCAATGGAGCGCCTGCCGGCCCAGTATCAGCCCGT
CATACTTGAAGCTAGACAGGCTTATCTTGGACAAGAAGAAGATCGCTTGGCCTCGCGCGCAGATCAGTTG
GAAGAATTTGTCCACTACGTGAAAGGCGAGATCACCAAGGTAGTCGGCAAATAATGTCTAACAATTCGTT
CAAGCCGACGCCGCTTCGCGGCGCGGCTTAACTCAAGCGTTAGATGCACTAAGCACATAATTGCTCACAG
CCAAACTATCAGGTCAAGTCTGCTTTTATTATTTTTAAGCGTGCATAATAAGCCCTACACAAATTGGGAG
ATATATCATGAAAGGCTGGCTTTTTCTTGTTATCGCAATAGTTGGCGAAGTAATCGCAACATCCGCATTA
AAATCTAGCGAGGGCTTTACTAAGCTGATCCGGTGGATGACCTTTTGAATGACCTTTAATAGATTATATT
ACTAATTAATTGGGGACCCTAGAGGTCCCCTTTTTTATTTTAAAAATTTTTTCACAAAACGGTTTACAAG
CATAAAGCTTGCTCAATCAATCACCGGATCCTTAATTAAATCTTCCGCTGCATAACCCTGCTTCGGGGTC
ATTATAGCGATTTTTTCGGTATATCCATCCTTTTTCGCACGATATACAGGATTTTGCCAAAGGGTTCGTG
TAGACTTTCCTTGGTGTATCCAACGGCGTCAGCCGGGCAGGATAGGTGAAGTAGGCCCACCCGCGAGCGG
GTGTTCCTTCTTCACTGTCCCTTATTCGCACCTGGCGGTGCTCAACGGGAATCCTGCTCTGCGAGGCTGG
CCGGCTACCGCCGGCGTAACAGATGAGGGCAAGCGGATGGCTGATGAAACCAAGCCAACCAGGAAGGGCA
GCCCACCTATCAAGGTGTACTGCCTTCCAGACGAACGAAGAGCGATTGAGGAAAAGGCGGCGGCGGCCGG
CATGAGCCTGTCGGCCTACCTGCTGGCCGTCGGCCAGGGCTACAAAATCACGGGCGTCGTGGACTATGAG
CACGTCCGCGAGCTGGCCCGCATCAATGGCGACCTGGGCCGCCTGGGCGGCCTGCTGAAACTCTGGCTCA
CCGACGACCCGCGCACGGCGCGGTTCGGTGATGCCACGATCCTCGCCCTGCTGGCGAAGATCGAAGAGAA
GCAGGACGAGCTTGGCAAGGTCATGATGGGCGTGGTCCGCCCGAGGGCAGAGCCATGACTTTTTTAGCCG
CTAAAACGGCCGGGGGGTGCGCGTGATTGCCAAGCACGTCCCCATGCGCTCCATCAAGAAGAGGCACTTC
GAGCTGTAAGTACATCACCGACGAGCAAGGCAAGACGATC
Features (pLannotate 1.2.2; 35 found; start..end, strand, type, name):
    600..1169    +  CDS            NrsR: nourseothricin acetyltransferase; Streptomyces noursei nat1; confers resistance to nourseothricin
   1858..3039    -  CDS            Y4CI_SINFN: Protein predicted: Swiss-Prot protein existence level 4. From Sinorhizobium fredii (strain NBRC 101917 / NGR234).
   3036..3103    -  ncRNA          S-element: Accession: RF00490 - S-element
   3146..3190    +  ncRNA          ctRNA p42d: Accession: RF00489 - ctRNA
   5904..6518    +  rep_origin     oriV: origin of replication for the bacterial F plasmid
   6594..6813    +  rep_origin     ori2: secondary origin of replication for the bacterial F plasmid; also known as oriS
   6904..7659    +  CDS            repE: replication initiation protein for the bacterial F plasmid; repE
   7662..7912    +  misc_feature   incC: incC; incompatibility region of the bacterial F plasmid
   8074..8577    +  misc_feature   CEN/ARS: S. cerevisiae CEN6 centromere fused to an autonomously replicating sequence
   8578..8764    +  promoter       HIS3 promoter: S. cerevisiae HIS3
   8765..9427    +  CDS            HIS3: imidazoleglycerol-phosphate dehydratase, required for histidine biosynthesis; S. cerevisiae HIS3; yeast auxotrophic marker
   9617..10792   +  CDS            sopA: partitioning protein for the bacterial F plasmid; sopA
  10792..11763   +  CDS            sopB: partitioning protein for the bacterial F plasmid; sopB
  11836..12181   +  misc_feature   sopC (fragment): sopC; centromere-like partitioning region of the bacterial F plasmid
  12280..12426   +  CDS            yuaZ (fragment): YUAZ_ECO57 - Protein predicted: Swiss-Prot protein existence level 4. From Escherichia coli O157:H7.
  12440..12838   -  misc_feature   cos: lambda cos site; allows packaging into phage lambda particles
  12856..12889   +  protein_bind   loxP: Cre-mediated recombination occurs in the 8-bp core sequence (GCATACAT). Cre recombinase
  12943..13042   +  misc_feature   bom (fragment): basis of mobility region from pBR322
  13048..13204   -  CDS            lacZα (fragment): LacZα fragment of β-galactosidase; lacZ fragment
  13207..13225   +  promoter       T7 promoter: promoter for bacteriophage T7 RNA polymerase
  13228..13284   +  misc_feature   MCS: pUC18/19 multiple cloning site
  13349..13371   -  protein_bind   lac operator (fragment): The lac repressor binds to the lac operator to inhibit transcription in E. coli. This inhibition can be relieved by adding lactose or isopropyl-β-D-thiogalactopyranoside (IPTG). lac repressor encoded by lacI
  13375..13405   -  promoter       lac promoter: promoter for the E. coli lac operon
  13420..13441   -  protein_bind   CAP binding site: CAP binding activates transcription in the presence of cAMP. E. coli catabolite activator protein
  13454..13517   -  CDS            lacI (fragment): lac repressor; lacI; The lac repressor binds to the lac operator to inhibit transcription in E. coli. This inhibition can be relieved by adding lactose or isopropyl-β-D-thiogalactopyranoside (IPTG).
  13559..13576   +  promoter       tet promoter (fragment): E. coli promoter for tetracycline efflux protein gene
  13664..14320   -  CDS            cat: CAT_ECOLX - Experimental evidence at protein level: Swiss-Prot protein existence level 1. This enzyme is an effector of chloramphenicol resistance in bacteria. From Escherichia coli. This protein is used as a marker in many commonly used cloning vectors, such as pACYC184.
  14321..14423   -  promoter       cat promoter: promoter of the E. coli cat gene encoding chloramphenicol acetyltransferase
  14539..14883   +  CDS            resD (fragment): REDF_ECOLI - Also known as D. Protein inferred from homology: Swiss-Prot protein existence level 3. Acts as a repressor of transcription and as a site-specific resolvase that cleaves at the RfsF site. From Escherichia coli (strain K12).
  15441..16013   -  CDS            int (fragment) (sequence partly withheld): INT2_ECOLX - Protein inferred from homology: Swiss-Prot protein existence level 3. Putative integrase believed to be involved in the insertion of antibiotic resistance genes into plasmids and transposons. From Escherichia coli.
  16099..16155   +  CDS            GmR (fragment): gentamycin acetyltransferase; aacC1; confers resistance to gentamycin
  16162..16953   +  CDS            SmR: aminoglycoside adenylyltransferase (Murphy, 1985); aadA; confers resistance to spectinomycin and streptomycin
  17117..17206   +  CDS            qacE (fragment): QACE_ECOLX - Protein inferred from homology: Swiss-Prot protein existence level 3. Multidrug exporter. Is implicated for the resistance to bacteriocidal quaternary ammonium compounds. From Escherichia coli.
  17494..17603   +  oriT           oriT: incP origin of transfer
  17636..18007   +  CDS            traJ: oriT-recognizing protein; traJ
