[The description below was written by a language model from this plasmid's Addgene catalogue record and pLannotate feature annotations shown in this document.]
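Description:
pAGE1.0 is an 18.1 kb multi-host shuttle vector built on the pPtGE31 backbone, designed to be moved by conjugation and maintained in Sinorhizobium meliloti, Escherichia coli, Saccharomyces cerevisiae and the diatom Phaeodactylum tricornutum. In E. coli it behaves as a low-copy, F-plasmid-type (BAC/fosmid-like) replicon: the feature table shows ori2 with repE and incC, the sopA/sopB/sopC partitioning system, and a separate oriV. The record notes that copy number can be raised by arabinose induction in the Epi300 host. Selection in E. coli is by chloramphenicol through a cat gene under its own promoter. The backbone also retains a lambda cos site, a loxP site, and a lacZα/T7 promoter/pUC-type multiple cloning site region. For yeast, a CEN6/ARS element provides stable low-copy replication and HIS3 with its own promoter serves as the auxotrophic marker. How the plasmid replicates in the diatom is not spelled out in the record.

The additions specific to this vector are the S. meliloti elements. The repA2B2C2 region from the pSymA megaplasmid supplies replication and partitioning in that host. The annotation software picks up only part of it, as a rhizobial homologue CDS plus the S-element and ctRNA regulatory RNAs typical of repABC replicons. Spectinomycin/streptomycin resistance comes from aadA, taken from the Ω interposon cassette, and it is flanked by integron-derived fragments (int, GmR, qacE). A nourseothricin acetyltransferase gene provides selection in P. tricornutum, although its promoter is not annotated. An RK2/RP4 (IncP) oriT with adjacent traJ allows mobilisation when transfer functions are supplied in trans by the donor. The vector is intended for cloning and for direct inter-kingdom transfer of DNA from bacterial donors, including S. meliloti, to bacteria, yeast and diatoms.
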