Addgene plasmid #165983: pAGE1.0
Purpose: Multi-host shuttle vector that can be transferred by conjugation and replicate in S. meliloti, E. coli, S. cerevisiae, and P. tricornutum. Contains S. meliloti pSymA origin and Spec resistance.
Depositing lab: Bogumil Karas. Publication: Designer Sinorhizobium meliloti strains and multi-functional vectors enable direct inter-kingdom DNA transfer. Brumwell SL, MacLeod MR, Huang T, Cochrane RR, Meaney RS, Zamani M, Matysiakiewicz O, Dan KN, Janakirama P, Edgell DR, Charles TC, Finan TM, Karas BJ. PLoS One. 2019 Jun 17;14(6):e0206781. doi: 10.1371/journal.pone.0206781. eCollection 2019. PubMed 31206509.
Backbone
  Vector backbone: pPtGE31
  Backbone manufacturer: Slattery et al., 2018
  Backbone size w/o insert (bp): 9378
  Total vector size (bp): 18129
  Modifications to backbone: Addition of elements for S. meliloti replication and selection.
  Vector type: Synthetic Biology ; Bacterial and Yeast Cloning; Conjugation
  Selectable markers: HIS3 ; Chloramphenicol - E. coli, Spectinomycin - S. meliloti, Nourseothricin N-acetyltransferase - P. tricornutum
Growth in bacteria
  Bacterial resistance: Chloramphenicol, 25 μg/mL
  Growth temperature: 37°C
  Growth strain: E. coli Epi300
  Growth instructions: Plasmid can be induced to high copy with arabinose.
  Copy number: Low Copy
Gene/Insert 1
  Gene/Insert name: RK2/RP4 origin of transfer (alt name: oriT)
  Insert size (bp): 771
Gene/Insert 2
  Gene/Insert name: repA2B2C2
  Species: Sinorhizobium meliloti
  Insert size (bp): 4335
Gene/Insert 3
  Gene/Insert name: nourseothricin N-acetyl transferase (alt name: NAT)
  Insert size (bp): 570
Gene/Insert 4
  Gene/Insert name: spectinomycin/streptomycin resistance (alt name: aadA1)
  Insert size (bp): 2066
Resource information
  A portion of this plasmid was derived from a plasmid made by: (1) Edgell Lab (backbone was cloned from pPtGE30). Reference: Slattery, S. S., Diamond, A., Wang, H., Therrien, J. A., Lant, J. T., Jazey, T., ... & Edgell, D. R. (2018). An expanded plasmid-based genetic toolbox enables Cas9 genome editing and stable maintenance of synthetic pathways in Phaeodactylum tricornutum. ACS synthetic biology, 7(2), 328-338. (2) Frey and Krisch Lab (SpecR/StrepR resistance gene was cloned from the Ω cassette). Reference: Frey, J., & Krisch, H. M. (1985). Ω mutagenesis in gram-negative bacteria: a selectable interposon which is strongly polar in a wide range of bacterial species. Gene, 36(1-2), 143-150.
Terms and licenses: Academic/Nonprofit Terms; Industry Terms: Not Available to Industry
How to cite: pAGE1.0 was a gift from Bogumil Karas (Addgene plasmid # 165983 ; http://n2t.net/addgene:165983 ; RRID:Addgene_165983)
